Addgene plasmid #117878: CHL1 T101A-eGFP
Purpose: protein expression
Depositing lab: Geoffrey Chang. Depositing organization: University of California, San Diego (UCSD).
Backbone
  Vector backbone: pPICZc
  Backbone size w/o insert (bp): 3329
  Vector type: Yeast Expression
Growth in bacteria
  Bacterial resistance: Bleocin (Zeocin), 50 μg/mL
  Growth temperature: 37°C
  Growth strain: DH5alpha
  Copy number: High Copy
Gene/Insert
  Gene/Insert name: CHL1 T101A-eGFP
  Species: A. thaliana (mustard weed)
  Mutation: T101A
  Entrez Gene: AT5G40090 (a.k.a. AT5G40090, CHL1, CHS1-like 1, MUD12.70, MUD12_70)
  Promoter: AOX
  Cloning method: Unknown
  Sequencing primers: 5′ GACTGGTTCCAATTGACAAGC; 3′ GCAAATGGCATTCTGACATCC
Terms and licenses: Academic/Nonprofit Terms; Industry Terms: Not Available to Industry
How to cite: CHL1 T101A-eGFP was a gift from Geoffrey Chang (Addgene plasmid # 117878 ; http://n2t.net/addgene:117878 ; RRID:Addgene_117878)
