[The description below was written by a language model from this plasmid's Addgene catalogue record and pLannotate feature annotations shown in this document.]
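Description:
CHL1 T101A-eGFP is a yeast expression plasmid built on the pPICZc backbone, designed for methanol-inducible protein production in Pichia pastoris (Komagataella phaffii). It is propagated in E. coli from a high-copy ColE1/pUC-type origin. A single Sh ble (BleoR) gene serves as the selectable marker in both hosts. It sits behind tandem promoters, the yeast TEF1 promoter and the synthetic bacterial EM7 promoter, and ends at the CYC1 terminator, so Zeocin selection works in bacteria and in yeast. No yeast replication origin is annotated, which fits the usual use of pPICZ vectors as integrating constructs. The sequenced plasmid is 7,123 nt. An RNA-OUT hit was also annotated in the otherwise unannotated stretch between the CYC1 terminator and the origin, and the record does not explain its role.

The payload is an Arabidopsis thaliana coding sequence placed directly downstream of the AOX1 promoter and terminated by the AOX1 terminator. The feature table identifies it as NPF6.3 (also called CHL1, NRT1 or NRT1.1), the dual-affinity, proton-dependent nitrate transporter and nitrate sensor. The catalogue's Entrez link instead points to a different locus, "CHS1-like 1", which shares the CHL1 alias, so the sequence annotation is probably the more reliable guide. The insert carries a T101A substitution, whose functional rationale the record does not state. EGFP follows the transporter at its C-terminus, and after it come short matches to a composite tag, which suggest a TEV protease site and a 6xHis tag. The stated purpose is simply protein expression. The fluorescent fusion and apparent affinity tag would suit monitoring and purifying the mutant membrane protein.
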