Features (pLannotate 1.2.2; 13 found; start..end, strand, type, name):
      2..940     +  promoter       AOX1 promoter: Pichia pastoris AOX1; inducible promoter, regulated by methanol
    949..2718    +  CDS            NPF6.3: PTR7_ARATH - Also known as CHL1, NRT1, NRT1.1. Experimental evidence at protein level: Swiss-Prot protein existence level 1. Dual affinity nitrate transporter. Involved in proton- dependent nitrate uptake and in the regulation of the nitrate transporter NRT2.1. Acts also as a nitrate sensor that trigger a specific signaling pathway stimulating lateral root growth and seed germination. The uptake activity is not required for sensor function. Displays an auxin transport facilitation inhibited by high nitrate concentration. Required to prevent auxin accumulation in preemerged lateral root primord
   2755..3471    +  CDS            EGFP: EGFP is a basic (constitutively fluorescent) green fluorescent protein published in 1996, derived from Aequorea victoria. It is reported to be a rapidly-maturing weak dimer with moderate acid sensitivity.
   3477..3495    +  CDS            capTEV™ (fragment): composite tag for in vivo biotinylation, TEV protease cleavage, and 6xHis tagging
   3511..3528    +  CDS            capTEV™ (fragment): composite tag for in vivo biotinylation, TEV protease cleavage, and 6xHis tagging
   3539..3604    +  CDS            AOX1 (fragment): ALOX1_KOMPC - Experimental evidence at protein level: Swiss-Prot protein existence level 1. Major isoform of alcohol oxidase, which catalyzes the oxidation of methanol to formaldehyde and hydrogen peroxide, the first step in the methanol utilization pathway of methylotrophic yeasts. From Komagataella phaffii (strain ATCC 76273 / CBS 7435 / CECT 11047 / NRRL Y-11430 / Wegner 21-1) (Yeast) (Pichia pastoris).
   3608..3854    +  terminator     AOX1 terminator: Pichia pastoris AOX1; transcription terminator for AOX1
   3875..4282    +  promoter       TEF1 promoter: S. cerevisiae TEF1; promoter for EF-1α
   4289..4336    +  promoter       EM7 promoter: synthetic bacterial promoter&nbsp
   4355..4729    +  CDS            BleoR: antibiotic-binding protein; Sh ble from Streptoalloteichus hindustanus; confers resistance to bleomycin, phleomycin, and Zeocin™
   4795..5042    +  terminator     CYC1 terminator: S. cerevisiae CYC1; transcription terminator for CYC1
   5155..5224    -  ncRNA          RNA-OUT: Accession: RF00240 - RNA-OUT
   6455..7043    -  rep_origin     ori: high-copy-number ColE1/pMB1/pBR322/pUC origin of replication
>Addgene plasmid #117878 | CHL1 T101A-eGFP | addgene full sequence | sequence record 230223 | Addgene NGS Result
AGATCTAACATCCAAAGACGAAAGGTTGAATGAAACCTTTTTGCCATCCGACATCCACAGGTCCATTCTC
ACACATAAGTGCCAAACGCAACAGGAGGGGATACACTAGCAGCAGACCGTTGCAAACGCAGGACCTCCAC
TCCTCTTCTCCTCAACACCCACTTTTGCCATCGAAAAACCAGCCCAGTTATTGGGCTTGATTGGAGCTCG
CTCATTCCAATTCCTTCTATTAGGCTACTAACACCATGACTTTATTAGCCTGTCTATCCTGGCCCCCCTG
GCGAGGTTCATGTTTGTTTATTTCCGAATGCAACAAGCTCCGCATTACACCCGAACATCACTCCAGATGA
GGGCTTTCTGAGTGTGGGGTCAAATAGTTTCATGTTCCCCAAATGGCCCAAAACTGACAGTTTAAACGCT
GTCTTGGAACCTAATATGACAAAAGCGTGATCTCATCCAAGATGAACTAAGTTTGGTTCGTTGAAATGCT
AACGGCCAGTTGGTCAAAAAGAAACTTCCAAAAGTCGGCATACCGTTTGTCTTGTTTGGTATTGATTGAC
GAATGCTCAAAAATAATCTCATTAATGCTTAGCGCAGTCTCTCTATCGCTTCTGAACCCCGGTGCACCTG
TGCCGAAACGCAAATGGGGAAACACCCGCTTTTTGGATGATTATGCATTGTCTCCACATTGTATGCTTCC
AAGATTCTGGTGGGAATACTGCTGATAGCCTAACGTTCATGATCAAAATTTAACTGTTCTAACCCCTACT
TGACAGCAATATATAAACAGAAGGAAGCTGCCCTGTCTTAAACCTTTTTTTTTATCATCATTATTAGCTT
ACTTTCATAATTGCGACTGGTTCCAATTGACAAGCTTTTGATTTTAACGACTTTTAACGACAACTTGAGA
AGATCAAAAAACAACTAATTATTCGAAACGAGGAATTCATGTCTCTTCCTGAAACTAAATCTGATGATAT
CCTTCTTGATGCTTGGGACTTCCAAGGCCGTCCCGCCGATCGCTCAAAAACCGGCGGCTGGGCCAGCGCC
GCCATGATTCTTTGTATTGAGGCCGTGGAGAGGCTGACGACGTTAGGTATCGGAGTTAATCTGGTGACGT
ATTTGACGGGAACTATGCATTTAGGCAATGCAACTGCGGCTAACACCGTTACCAATTTCCTCGGAACTTC
TTTCATGCTCTGTCTCCTCGGTGGCTTCATCGCCGATACCTTTCTCGGCAGGTACCTAGCGATTGCTATA
TTCGCCGCAATCCAAGCCACGGGTGTTTCAATCTTAACTCTATCAACAATCATACCGGGACTTCGACCAC
CAAGATGCAATCCAACAACGTCGTCTCACTGCGAACAAGCAAGTGGAATACAACTGACGGTCCTATACTT
AGCCTTATACCTCACCGCTCTAGGAACGGGAGGCGTGAAGGCTAGTGTCTCGGGTTTCGGGTCGGACCAA
TTCGATGAGACCGAACCAAAAGAACGATCGAAAATGACATATTTCTTCAACCGTTTCTTCTTTTGTATCA
ACGTTGGCTCTCTTTTAGCTGTGACGGTCCTTGTCTACGTACAAGACGATGTTGGACGCAAATGGGGCTA
TGGAATTTGCGCGTTTGCGATCGTGCTTGCACTCAGCGTTTTCTTGGCCGGAACAAACCGCTACCGTTTC
AAGAAGTTGATCGGTAGCCCGATGACGCAGGTTGCTGCGGTTATCGTGGCGGCGTGGAGGAATAGGAAGC
TCGAGCTGCCGGCAGATCCGTCCTATCTCTACGATGTGGATGATATTATTGCGGCGGAAGGTTCGATGAA
GGGTAAACAAAAGCTGCCACACACTGAACAATTCCGTTCATTAGATAAGGCAGCAATAAGGGATCAGGAA
GCGGGAGTTACCTCGAATGTATTCAACAAGTGGACACTCTCAACACTAACAGATGTTGAGGAAGTGAAAC
AAATCGTGCGAATGTTACCAATTTGGGCAACATGCATCCTCTTCTGGACCGTCCACGCTCAATTAACGAC
ATTATCAGTCGCACAATCCGAGACATTGGACCGTTCCATCGGGAGCTTCGAGATCCCTCCAGCATCGATG
GCAGTCTTCTACGTCGGTGGCCTCCTCCTAACCACCGCCGTCTATGACCGCGTCGCCATTCGTCTATGCA
AAAAGCTATTCAACTACCCCCATGGTCTAAGACCGCTTCAACGGATCGGTTTGGGGCTTTTCTTCGGATC
AATGGCTATGGCTGTGGCTGCTTTGGTCGAGCTCAAACGTCTTAGAACTGCACACGCTCATGGTCCAACA
GTCAAAACGCTTCCTCTAGGGTTTTATCTACTCATCCCACAATATCTTATTGTCGGTATCGGCGAAGCGT
TAATCTACACAGGACAGTTAGATTTCTTCTTGAGAGAGTGCCCTAAAGGTATGAAAGGGATGAGCACGGG
TCTATTGTTGAGCACATTGGCATTAGGCTTTTTCTTCAGCTCGGTTCTCGTGACAATCGTCGAGAAATTC
ACCGGGAAAGCTCATCCATGGATTGCCGATGATCTCAACAAGGGCCGTCTTTACAATTTCTACTGGCTTG
TGGCCGTACTTGTTGCCTTGAACTTCCTCATTTTCCTAGTTTTCTCCAAGTGGTACGTTTACAAGGAAAA
AAGACTAGCTGAGGTGGGGATTGAGTTGGATGATGAGCCGAGTATTCCAATGGGTCATAGCGGCCGCGAG
AACCTGTACTTCCAATCTGGTTCGATGGTGAGCAAGGGCGAGGAGCTGTTCACCGGGGTGGTGCCCATCC
TGGTCGAGCTGGACGGCGACGTAAACGGCCACAAGTTCAGCGTGTCCGGCGAGGGCGAGGGCGATGCCAC
CTACGGCAAGCTGACCCTGAAGTTCATCTGCACCACCGGCAAGCTGCCCGTGCCCTGGCCCACCCTCGTG
ACCACCCTGACCTACGGCGTGCAGTGCTTCAGCCGCTACCCCGACCACATGAAGCAGCACGACTTCTTCA
AGTCCGCCATGCCCGAAGGCTACGTCCAGGAGCGCACCATCTTCTTCAAGGACGACGGCAACTACAAGAC
CCGCGCCGAGGTGAAGTTCGAGGGCGACACCCTGGTGAACCGCATCGAGCTGAAGGGCATCGACTTCAAG
GAGGACGGCAACATCCTGGGGCACAAGCTGGAGTACAACTACAACAGCCACAACGTCTATATCATGGCCG
ACAAGCAGAAGAACGGCATCAAGGTGAACTTCAAGATCCGCCACAACATCGAGGACGGCAGCGTGCAGCT
CGCCGACCACTACCAGCAGAACACCCCCATCGGCGACGGCCCCGTGCTGCTGCCCGACAACCACTACCTG
AGCACCCAGTCCGCCCTGAGCAAAGACCCCAACGAGAAGCGCGATCACATGGTCCTGCTGGAGTTCGTGA
CCGCCGCCGGGATCACTCTCGGCATGGACGAGCTGTACAAGTCGTCGCATCATCATCATCATCATCATCA
TTAAGTCGACCATCATCATCATCATCATTGAGTTTGTAGCCTTAGACATGACTGTTCCTCAGTTCAAGTT
GGGCACTTACGAGAAGACCGGTCTTGCTAGATTCTAATCAAGAGGATGTCAGAATGCCATTTGCCTGAGA
GATGCAGGCTTCATTTTTGATACTTTTTTATTTGTAACCTATATAGTATAGGATTTTTTTTGTCATTTTG
TTTCTTCTCGTACGAGCTTGCTCCTGATCAGCCTATCTCGCAGCTGATGAATATCTTGTGGTAGGGGTTT
GGGAAAATCATTCGAGTTTGATGTTTTTCTTGGTATTTCCCACTCCTCTTCAGAGTACAGAAGATTAAGT
GAGACCTTCGTTTGTGCGGATCCCCCACACACCATAGCTTCAAAATGTTTCTACTCCTTTTTTACTCTTC
CAGATTTTCTCGGACTCCGCGCATCGCCGTACCACTTCAAAACACCCAAGCACAGCATACTAAATTTCCC
CTCTTTCTTCCTCTAGGGTGTCGTTAATTACCCGTACTAAAGGTTTGGAAAAGAAAAAAGAGACCGCCTC
GTTTCTTTTTCTTCGTCGAAAAAGGCAATAAAAATTTTTATCACGTTTCTTTTTCTTGAAAATTTTTTTT
TTTGATTTTTTTCTCTTTCGATGACCTCCCATTGATATTTAAGTTAATAAACGGTCTTCAATTTCTCAAG
TTTCAGTTTCATTTTTCTTGTTCTATTACAACTTTTTTTACTTCTTGCTCATTAGAAAGAAAGCATAGCA
ATCTAATCTAAGGGCGGTGTTGACAATTAATCATCGGCATAGTATATCGGCATAGTATAATACGACAAGG
TGAGGAACTAAACCATGGCCAAGTTGACCAGTGCCGTTCCGGTGCTCACCGCGCGCGACGTCGCCGGAGC
GGTCGAGTTCTGGACCGACCGGCTCGGGTTCTCCCGGGACTTCGTGGAGGACGACTTCGCCGGTGTGGTC
CGGGACGACGTGACCCTGTTCATCAGCGCGGTCCAGGACCAGGTGGTGCCGGACAACACCCTGGCCTGGG
TGTGGGTGCGCGGCCTGGACGAGCTGTACGCCGAGTGGTCGGAGGTCGTGTCCACGAACTTCCGGGACGC
CTCCGGGCCGGCCATGACCGAGATCGGCGAGCAGCCGTGGGGGCGGGAGTTCGCCCTGCGCGACCCGGCC
GGCAACTGCGTGCACTTCGTGGCCGAGGAGCAGGACTGACACGTCCGACGCGGCCCGACGGGTCCGAGGC
CTCGGAGATCCGTCCCCCTTTTCCTTTGTCGATATCATGTAATTAGTTATGTCACGCTTACATTCACGCC
CTCCCCCCACATCCGCTCTAACCGAAAAGGAAGGAGTTAGACAACCTGAAGTCTAGGTCCCTATTTATTT
TTTTATAGTTATGTTAGTATTAAGAACGTTATTTATATTTCAAATTTTTCTTTTTTTTCTGTACAGACGC
GTGTACGCATGTAACATTATACTGAAAACCTTGCTTGAGAAGGTTTTGGGACGCTCGAAGGCTTTAATTT
GCAAGCTGGAGACCAACATGTGAGCAAAAGGCCAGCAAAAGGCCAGGAACCGTAAAAAGGCCGCGTTGCT
CTGATGAATCCCCTAATGATTTTGGTAAAAATCATTAAGTTAAGGTGGATACACATCTTGTCATATGATC
AAATGGTTTCGCGAAAAATCAATAATCAGACAACAAGATGTGCGAACTCGATATTTTACACGACTCTCTT
TACCAATTCTGCCCCGAATTACACTTAAAACGACTCAACAGCTTAACGTTGGCTTGCCACGCATTACTTG
ACTGTAAAACTCTCACTCTTACCGAACTTGGCCGTAACCTGCCAACCAAAGCGAGAACAAAACATAACAT
CAAACGAATCGACCGATTGTTAGGTAATCGTCACCTCCACAAAGAGCGACTCGCTGTATACCGTTGGCAT
GCTAGCTTTATCTGTTCGGGCAATACGATGCCCATTGTACTTGTTGACTGGTCTGATATTCGTGAGCAAA
AACGACTTATGGTATTGCGAGCTTCAGTCGCACTACACGGTCGTTCTGTTACTCTTTATGAGAAAGCGTT
CCCGCTTTCAGAGCAATGTTCAAAGAAAGCTCATGACCAATTTCTAGCCGACCTTGCGAGCATTCTACCG
AGTAACACCACACCGCTCATTGTCAGTGATGCTGGCTTTAAAGTGCCATGGTATAAATCCGTTGAGAAGC
TGGGTTGGTACTGGTTAAGTCGAGTAAGAGGAAAAGTACAATATGCAGACCTAGGAGCGGAAAACTGGAA
ACCTATCAGCAACTTACATGATATGTCATCTAGTCACTCAAAGACTTTAGGCTATAAGAGGCTGACTAAA
AGCAATCCAATCTCATGCCAAATTCTATTGTATAAATCTCGCTCTAAAGGCCGAAAAAATCAGCGCTCGA
CACGGACTCATTGTCACCACCCGTCACCTAAAATCTACTCAGCGTCGGCAAAGGAGCCATGGGTTCTAGC
AACTAACTTACCTGTTGAAATTCGAACACCCAAACAACTTGTTAATATCTATTCGAAGCGAATGCAGATT
GAAGAAACCTTCCGAGACTTGAAAAGTCCTGCCTACGGACTAGGCCTACGCCATAGCCGAACGAGCAGCT
CAGAGCGTTTTGATATCATGCTGCTAATCGCCCTGATGCTTCAACTAACATGTTGGCTTGCGGGCGTTCA
TGCTCAGAAACAAGGTTGGGACAAGCACTTCCAGGCTAACACAGTCAGAAATCGAAACGTACTCTCAACA
GTTCGCTTAGGCATGGAAGTTTTGCGGCATTCTGGCTACACAATAACAAGGGAAGACTTACTCGTGGCTG
CAACCCTACTAGCTCAAAATTTATTCACACATGGTTACGCTTTGGGGAAATTATGAGGGGATCTCTCAGC
GCGTTGCTGGCGTTTTTCCATAGGCTCCGCCCCCCTGACGAGCATCACAAAAATCGACGCTCAAGTCAGA
GGTGGCGAAACCCGACAGGACTATAAAGATACCAGGCGTTTCCCCCTGGAAGCTCCCTCGTGCGCTCTCC
TGTTCCGACCCTGCCGCTTACCGGATACCTGTCCGCCTTTCTCCCTTCGGGAAGCGTGGCGCTTTCTCAT
AGCTCACGCTGTAGGTATCTCAGTTCGGTGTAGGTCGTTCGCTCCAAGCTGGGCTGTGTGCACGAACCCC
CCGTTCAGCCCGACCGCTGCGCCTTATCCGGTAACTATCGTCTTGAGTCCAACCCGGTAAGACACGACTT
ATCGCCACTGGCAGCAGCCACTGGTAACAGGATTAGCAGAGCGAGGTATGTAGGCGGTGCTACAGAGTTC
TTGAAGTGGTGGCCTAACTACGGCTACACTAGAAGAACAGTATTTGGTATCTGCGCTCTGCTGAAGCCAG
TTACCTTCGGAAAAAGAGTTGGTAGCTCTTGATCCGGCAAACAAACCACCGCTGGTAGCGGTGGTTTTTT
TGTTTGCAAGCAGCAGATTACGCGCAGAAAAAAAGGATCTCAAGAAGATCCTTTGATCTTTTCTACGGGG
TCTGACGCTCAGTGGAACGAAAACTCACGTTAAGGGATTTTGGTCATGAGATC
