>Addgene plasmid #117878 | CHL1 T101A-eGFP | depositor partial sequence | sequence record 222689 | insert sequence
ATGTCTCTTCCTGAAACTAAATCTGATGATATCCTTCTTGATGCTTGGGACTTCCAAGGCCGTCCCGCCG
ATCGCTCAAAAACCGGCGGCTGGGCCAGCGCCGCCATGATTCTTTGTATTGAGGCCGTGGAGAGGCTGAC
GACGTTAGGTATCGGAGTTAATCTGGTGACGTATTTGACGGGAACTATGCATTTAGGCAATGCAACTGCG
GCTAACACCGTTACCAATTTCCTCGGAACTTCTTTCATGCTCTGTCTCCTCGGTGGCTTCATCGCCGATA
CCTTTCTCGGCAGGTACCTAACGATTGCTATATTCGCCGCAATCCAAGCCACGGGTGTTTCAATCTTAAC
TCTATCAACAATCATACCGGGACTTCGACCACCAAGATGCAATCCAACAACGTCGTCTCACTGCGAACAA
GCAAGTGGAATACAACTGACGGTCCTATACTTAGCCTTATACCTCACCGCTCTAGGAACGGGAGGCGTGA
AGGCTAGTGTCTCGGGTTTCGGGTCGGACCAATTCGATGAGACCGAACCAAAAGAACGATCGAAAATGAC
ATATTTCTTCAACCGTTTCTTCTTTTGTATCAACGTTGGCTCTCTTTTAGCTGTGACGGTCCTTGTCTAC
GTACAAGACGATGTTGGACGCAAATGGGGCTATGGAATTTGCGCGTTTGCGATCGTGCTTGCACTCAGCG
TTTTCTTGGCCGGAACAAACCGCTACCGTTTCAAGAAGTTGATCGGTAGCCCGATGACGCAGGTTGCTGC
GGTTATCGTGGCGGCGTGGAGGAATAGGAAGCTCGAGCTGCCGGCAGATCCGTCCTATCTCTACGATGTG
GATGATATTATTGCGGCGGAAGGTTCGATGAAGGGTAAACAAAAGCTGCCACACACTGAACAATTCCGTT
CATTAGATAAGGCAGCAATAAGGGATCAGGAAGCGGGAGTTACCTCGAATGTATTCAACAAGTGGACACT
CTCAACACTAACAGATGTTGAGGAAGTGAAACAAATCGTGCGAATGTTACCAATTTGGGCAACATGCATC
CTCTTCTGGACCGTCCACGCTCAATTAACGACATTATCAGTCGCACAATCCGAGACATTGGACCGTTCCA
TCGGGAGCTTCGAGATCCCTCCAGCATCGATGGCAGTCTTCTACGTCGGTGGCCTCCTCCTAACCACCGC
CGTCTATGACCGCGTCGCCATTCGTCTATGCAAAAAGCTATTCAACTACCCCCATGGTCTAAGACCGCTT
CAACGGATCGGTTTGGGGCTTTTCTTCGGATCAATGGCTATGGCTGTGGCTGCTTTGGTCGAGCTCAAAC
GTCTTAGAACTGCACACGCTCATGGTCCAACAGTCAAAACGCTTCCTCTAGGGTTTTATCTACTCATCCC
ACAATATCTTATTGTCGGTATCGGCGAAGCGTTAATCTACACAGGACAGTTAGATTTCTTCTTGAGAGAG
TGCCCTAAAGGTATGAAAGGGATGAGCACGGGTCTATTGTTGAGCACATTGGCATTAGGCTTTTTCTTCA
GCTCGGTTCTCGTGACAATCGTCGAGAAATTCACCGGGAAAGCTCATCCATGGATTGCCGATGATCTCAA
CAAGGGCCGTCTTTACAATTTCTACTGGCTTGTGGCCGTACTTGTTGCCTTGAACTTCCTCATTTTCCTA
GTTTTCTCCAAGTGGTACGTTTACAAGGAAAAAAGACTAGCTGAGGTGGGGATTGAGTTGGATGATGAGC
CGAGTATTCCAATGGGTCATAGCGGCCGCGAGAACCTGTACTTCCAATCTGGTTCGATGGTGAGCAAGGG
CGAGGAGCTGTTCACCGGGGTGGTGCCCATCCTGGTCGAGCTGGACGGCGACGTAAACGGCCACAAGTTC
AGCGTGTCCGGCGAGGGCGAGGGCGATGCCACCTACGGCAAGCTGACCCTGAAGTTCATCTGCACCACCG
GCAAGCTGCCCGTGCCCTGGCCCACCCTCGTGACCACCCTGACCTACGGCGTGCAGTGCTTCAGCCGCTA
CCCCGACCACATGAAGCAGCACGACTTCTTCAAGTCCGCCATGCCCGAAGGCTACGTCCAGGAGCGCACC
ATCTTCTTCAAGGACGACGGCAACTACAAGACCCGCGCCGAGGTGAAGTTCGAGGGCGACACCCTGGTGA
ACCGCATCGAGCTGAAGGGCATCGACTTCAAGGAGGACGGCAACATCCTGGGGCACAAGCTGGAGTACAA
CTACAACAGCCACAACGTCTATATCATGGCCGACAAGCAGAAGAACGGCATCAAGGTGAACTTCAAGATC
CGCCACAACATCGAGGACGGCAGCGTGCAGCTCGCCGACCACTACCAGCAGAACACCCCCATCGGCGACG
GCCCCGTGCTGCTGCCCGACAACCACTACCTGAGCACCCAGTCCGCCCTGAGCAAAGACCCCAACGAGAA
GCGCGATCACATGGTCCTGCTGGAGTTCGTGACCGCCGCCGGGATCACTCTCGGCATGGACGAGCTGTAC
AAGTCGTCGCATCATCATCATCATCATCATCATTAA
